>Addgene plasmid #196531 | pDONR201-Eps8L2_494-546 | addgene full sequence | sequence record 401520 | Addgene NGS Result
GCATTGCTCATCAATTTGTTGCAACGAACAGGTCACTATCAGTCAAAATAAAATCATTATTTGGGGCCCG
AGATCCATGCTAGCGTTAACGCGAGAGTAGGGAACTGCCAGGCATCAAATAAAACGAAAGGCTCAGTCGG
AAGACTGGGCCTTTCGTTTTATCTGTTGTTTGTCGGTGAACGCTCTCCTGAGTAGGACAAATCCGCCGGG
AGCGGATTTGAACGTTGTGAAGCAACGGCCCGGAGGGTGGCGGGCAGGACGCCCGCCATAAACTGCCAGG
CATCAAACTAAGCAGAAGGCCATCCTGACGGATGGCCTTTTTGCGTTTCTACAAACTCTTCCTGGCTAGC
GGTAATACGGTTATCCACAGAATCAGGGGATAACGCAGGAAAGAACATGTGAGCAAAAGGCCAGCAAAAG
GCCAGGAACCGTAAAAAGGCCGCGTTGCTGGCGTTTTTCCATAGGCTCCGCCCCCCTGACGAGCATCACA
AAAATCGACGCTCAAGTCAGAGGTGGCGAAACCCGACAGGACTATAAAGATACCAGGCGTTTCCCCCTGG
AAGCTCCCTCGTGCGCTCTCCTGTTCCGACCCTGCCGCTTACCGGATACCTGTCCGCCTTTCTCCCTTCG
GGAAGCGTGGCGCTTTCTCATAGCTCACGCTGTAGGTATCTCAGTTCGGTGTAGGTCGTTCGCTCCAAGC
TGGGCTGTGTGCACGAACCCCCCGTTCAGCCCGACCGCTGCGCCTTATCCGGTAACTATCGTCTTGAGTC
CAACCCGGTAAGACACGACTTATCGCCACTGGCAGCAGCCACTGGTAACAGGATTAGCAGAGCGAGGTAT
GTAGGCGGTGCTACAGAGTTCTTGAAGTGGTGGCCTAACTACGGCTACACTAGAAGAACAGTATTTGGTA
TCTGCGCTCTGCTGAAGCCAGTTACCTTCGGAAAAAGAGTTGGTAGCTCTTGATCCGGCAAACAAACCAC
CGCTGGTAGCGGTGGTTTTTTTGTTTGCAAGCAGCAGATTACGCGCAGAAAAAAAGGATCTCAAGAAGAT
CCTTTGATCTTTTCTACGGGGTCTGACGCTCAGTGGAACGAAAACTCACGTTAAGGGATTTTGGTCATGA
GCTTGCGCCGTCCCGTCAAGTCAGCGTAATGCTCTGCCAGTGTTACAACCAATTAACCAATTCTGATTAG
AAAAACTCATCGAGCATCAAATGAAACTGCAATTTATTCATATCAGGATTATCAATACCATATTTTTGAA
AAAGCCGTTTCTGTAATGAAGGAGAAAACTCACCGAGGCAGTTCCATAGGATGGCAAGATCCTGGTATCG
GTCTGCGATTCCGACTCGTCCAACATCAATACAACCTATTAATTTCCCCTCGTCAAAAATAAGGTTATCA
AGTGAGAAATCACCATGAGTGACGACTGAATCCGGTGAGAATGGCAAAAGTTTATGCATTTCTTTCCAGA
CTTGTTCAACAGGCCAGCCATTACGCTCGTCATCAAAATCACTCGCATCAACCAAACCGTTATTCATTCG
TGATTGCGCCTGAGCGAGACGAAATACGCGATCGCTGTTAAAAGGACAATTACAAACAGGAATCGAATGC
AACCGGCGCAGGAACACTGCCAGCGCATCAACAATATTTTCACCTGAATCAGGATATTCTTCTAATACCT
GGAATGCTGTTTTTCCGGGGATCGCAGTGGTGAGTAACCATGCATCATCAGGAGTACGGATAAAATGCTT
GATGGTCGGAAGAGGCATAAATTCCGTCAGCCAGTTTAGTCTGACCATCTCATCTGTAACATCATTGGCA
ACGCTACCTTTGCCATGTTTCAGAAACAACTCTGGCGCATCGGGCTTCCCATACAAGCGATAGATTGTCG
CACCTGATTGCCCGACATTATCGCGAGCCCATTTATACCCATATAAATCAGCATCCATGTTGGAATTTAA
TCGCGGCCTCGACGTTTCCCGTTGAATATGGCTCATAACACCCCTTGTATTACTGTTTATGTAAGCAGAC
AGTTTTATTGTTCATGATGATATATTTTTATCTTGTGCAATGTAACATCAGAGATTTTGAGACACGGGCC
AGAGCTGCAGCTGGATGGCAAATAATGATTTTATTTTGACTGATAGTGACCTGTTCGTTGCAACAAATTG
ATAAGCAATGCTTTCTTATAATGCCAACTTTGTACAAGAAAGCTGGGTCTAGGATGTTGCAGGGCACGTA
CCCCGCCTGGCCGCTGCGGCTGCGCAGCTTCCACCACTGCCGGCCGTCCTCCAGCACCTCTAGGACCTCA
TCCTTGAGCACCGATAGCTCGTTGGCATTTCGGGCTGTGAAGTCATAGAGAATTTTCACATATTTGGCCA
TGGCTGGCATGGAGCCTGCTTTTTTGTACAAAGTTGGCATTATAAAAAA
Features (pLannotate 1.2.2; 7 found; start..end, strand, type, name):
    119..162     -  terminator     rrnB T1 terminator: Escherichia coli rrnB; transcription terminator T1 from the E. coli rrnB gene
    294..321     +  terminator     rrnB T2 terminator: transcription terminator T2 from the E. coli rrnB gene
    456..1044    -  rep_origin     ori: high-copy-number ColE1/pMB1/pBR322/pUC origin of replication
   1187..1996    -  CDS            KanR: aminoglycoside phosphotransferase; aph(3')-Ia; confers resistance to kanamycin in bacteria or G418 (Geneticin®) in eukaryotes
   2119..2218    +  protein_bind   attL2: mutant version of attL; recombination site for the Gateway® LR reaction LR Clonase™
   2211..2387    -  CDS            EPS8L2 (fragment): ES8L2_HUMAN - Also known as EPS8R2. Experimental evidence at protein level: Swiss-Prot protein existence level 1. Stimulates guanine exchange activity of SOS1. May play a role in membrane ruffling and remodeling of the actin cytoskeleton. In the cochlea, is required for stereocilia maintenance in adult hair cells (By similarity). From Homo sapiens (Human).
   2393..63      -  protein_bind   attL1 (across the origin): mutant version of attL; recombination site for the Gateway® LR reaction LR Clonase™
