[The description below was written by a language model from this plasmid's Addgene catalogue record and pLannotate feature annotations shown in this document.]
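Description:
pDONR201-Eps8L2_494-546 is a Gateway entry clone built on the pDONR201 backbone and carrying a short fragment of human EPS8L2, corresponding to residues 494–546 of the protein (a 159 bp insert). The sequenced plasmid is small, about 2.4 kb, and is maintained in E. coli through a high-copy ColE1/pUC-type origin of replication with kanamycin selection provided by the aph(3')-Ia aminoglycoside phosphotransferase gene. The rrnB T1 and T2 transcription terminators lie beside the cloning region, where they help insulate the insert from read-through transcription originating in the backbone.

The EPS8L2 fragment is flanked by attL1 and attL2 sites, the arrangement produced when an attB-flanked PCR product is recombined into a pDONR vector. These sites allow the fragment to be moved directionally by an LR recombination reaction into any attR-containing destination vector, which then supplies the promoter, tags and host-specific elements. Although the catalogue entry lists CMV and T7 promoters and classifies the vector as bacterial expression, the annotated full sequence shows neither promoter, consistent with an entry clone that is not itself designed to express the insert; those promoters may refer to downstream destination vectors, but the record does not say so.

EPS8L2 is an EPS8-related protein implicated in actin cytoskeleton remodelling and membrane ruffling. The associated study concerns Ctdnep1 and Eps8L2 in regulating dorsal actin cables for nuclear positioning during cell migration, so this clone most plausibly serves as a source for generating expression constructs of a defined EPS8L2 subregion for domain-mapping or interaction experiments, though the record does not state the specific function of this fragment.
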