Addgene plasmid #196531: pDONR201-Eps8L2_494-546
Purpose: Entry vector for Gateway with Eps8L2_494-546
Depositing lab: Edgar Gomes. Depositing organization: Fundação GIMM- Gulbenkian Institute for Molecular Medicine. Publication: Ctdnep1 and Eps8L2 regulate dorsal actin cables for nuclear positioning during cell migration. Calero-Cuenca FJ, Osorio DS, Carvalho-Marques S, Sridhara SC, Oliveira LM, Jiao Y, Diaz J, Janota CS, Cadot B, Gomes ER. Curr Biol. 2021 Apr 12;31(7):1521-1530.e8. doi: 10.1016/j.cub.2021.01.007. Epub 2021 Feb 9. PubMed 33567288.
Backbone
  Vector backbone: pDONR201
  Vector type: Bacterial Expression
Growth in bacteria
  Bacterial resistance: Kanamycin, 50 μg/mL
  Growth temperature: 37°C
  Growth strain: DH5alpha
  Copy number: High Copy
Gene/Insert
  Gene/Insert name: Eps8L2_494-546
  Species: H. sapiens (human)
  Insert size (bp): 159
  Entrez Gene: EPS8L2 (a.k.a. EPS8R2, MGC3088, FLJ16738, FLJ21935, FLJ22171, MGC126530)
  Promoter: CMV promoter; T7 promoter
  Cloning method: Gateway Cloning
Terms and licenses: Academic/Nonprofit Terms; Industry Terms: Not Available to Industry
How to cite: pDONR201-Eps8L2_494-546 was a gift from Edgar Gomes (Addgene plasmid # 196531 ; http://n2t.net/addgene:196531 ; RRID:Addgene_196531)
