>Addgene plasmid #196531 | pDONR201-Eps8L2_494-546 | depositor partial sequence | sequence record 381261 | Eps8L2_494-546
GCCAAATATGTGAAAATTCTCTATGACTTCACAGCCCGAAATGCCAACGAGCTATCGGTGCTCAAGGATG
AGGTCCTAGAGGTGCTGGAGGACGGCCGGCAGTGGTGGAAGCTGCGCAGCCGCAGCGGCCAGGCGGGGTA
CGTGCCCTGCAACATCCTA
